Addgene plasmid #21171: pGL3-Control-E2F-3'UTR-Mut
Depositing lab: Joshua Mendell. Depositing organization: Johns Hopkins University and School of Medicine. Publication: c-Myc-regulated microRNAs modulate E2F1 expression. O'Donnell KA, Wentzel EA, Zeller KI, Dang CV, Mendell JT. Nature. 2005 Jun 9. 435(7043):839-43. 10.1038/nature03677 PubMed 15944709.
Backbone
  Vector backbone: pGL3-Control
  Backbone manufacturer: Promega
  Backbone size w/o insert (bp): 5256
  Vector type: Mammalian Expression, Luciferase
Growth in bacteria
  Bacterial resistance: Ampicillin, 100 μg/mL
  Growth temperature: 37°C
  Growth strain: DH5alpha
  Copy number: High Copy
Gene/Insert
  Gene/Insert name: E2F 3'UTR Mutant (alt name: E2F 3'UTR mut)
  Species: H. sapiens (human)
  Insert size (bp): 649
  Mutation: 2 miR binding sites mutated. Changed from GCACTTT to GGAGTGT.
  Entrez Gene: E2F1 (a.k.a. E2F-1, RBAP1, RBBP3, RBP3)
  Cloning method: Restriction Enzyme; 5′ cloning site XbaI (unknown if destroyed); 3′ cloning site XbaI (unknown if destroyed)
  Sequencing primers: 5′ GL2sequencing2
Terms and licenses: Academic/Nonprofit Terms; Industry Terms: Not Available to Industry
How to cite: pGL3-Control-E2F-3'UTR-Mut was a gift from Joshua Mendell (Addgene plasmid # 21171 ; http://n2t.net/addgene:21171 ; RRID:Addgene_21171)
