[The description below was written by a language model from this plasmid's Addgene catalogue record.]
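Description:
pGL3-Control-E2F-3'UTR-Mut is a mammalian luciferase reporter plasmid built on the Promega pGL3-Control backbone (5256 bp without insert). It is maintained in E. coli as a high-copy plasmid under ampicillin selection. pGL3-Control is a standard firefly luciferase vector in which the reporter is constitutively expressed in mammalian cells from SV40 promoter and enhancer elements. No feature table is supplied with this record, so these regulatory parts are inferred from the named backbone rather than from an annotation of this construct.

The insert is a 649 bp fragment of the human E2F1 3' untranslated region, cloned by restriction digestion into an XbaI site at both ends. In pGL3 vectors this site lies just downstream of the luciferase coding sequence, so the fragment becomes part of the luciferase transcript's 3'UTR. Because a single enzyme was used, orientation is not fixed by the cloning strategy, and the record does not say whether the sites were preserved. In this version, two microRNA binding sites within the UTR have been altered by base substitutions in the seed-match sequence, which should abolish pairing with the cognate microRNAs.

The construct therefore serves as the mutant control in 3'UTR reporter assays. Comparing its luciferase output with that of a corresponding wild-type UTR reporter tests whether repression depends on direct microRNA recognition of those two sites. The associated publication concerns c-Myc-regulated microRNAs that modulate E2F1 expression, consistent with that use. The record does not name the specific microRNAs. It also does not describe a normalisation reporter, which would need to be supplied on a separate plasmid.
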