>Addgene plasmid #21171 | pGL3-Control-E2F-3'UTR-Mut | depositor partial sequence | sequence record 9814 | Author sequence
TGTGTGCATGAGTCCATGTGTGCGCGTGGGGGGGCTCTAACTGGAGTGTCGGCCCTTTTGCTCTGGGGGT
CCCACAAGGCCCAGGGCAGTGCCTGCTCCCAGAATCTGGTGCTCTGACCAGGCCAGGTGGGGAGGCTTTG
GCTGGCTGGGCGTGTAGGACGGTGAGAGCACTTCTGTCTTAAAGGTTTTTTCTGATTGAAGCTTTAATGG
AGCGTTATTTATTTATCGAGGCCTCTTTGGTGAGCCTGGGGAATCAGCAAAGGGGAGGAGGGGTGTGGGG
TTGATACCCCAACTCCCTCTACCCTTGAGCAAGGGCAGGGGTCCCTGAGCTGTTCTTCTGCCCCATACTG
AAGGAACTGAGGCCTGGGTGATTTATTTATTGGGAAAGTGAGGGAGGGAGACAGACTGACTGACAGCCAT
GGGTGGTCAGATGGTGGGGTGGGCCCTCTCCAGGGGGCCAGTTCAGGGCCCCAGCTGCCCCCCAGGATGG
ATATGAGATGGGAGAGGTGAGTGGGGGACCTTCACTGATGTGGGCAGGAGGGGTGGTGAAGGCCTCCCCC
AGCCCAGACCCTGTGGTCCCTCCTGCAGTGTCTGAAGCGCCTGCCTCCCCACTGCTCTGCCCCACCCTCC
AATCTGGAGTGTGATTTGC
