>Addgene plasmid #21171 | pGL3-Control-E2F-3'UTR-Mut | addgene partial sequence | sequence record 27141 | 21171 with pGL2-Fwd
GAACCTGAAACATAAAATGAATGCAATTGTTGTTGTTAACTTGTTTATTGCAGCTTATAATGGTTACAAA
TAAAGCAATAGCATCACAAATTTCACAAATAAAGCATTTTTTTCACTGCATTCTAGTTGTGGTTTGTCCA
AACTCATCAATGTATCTTATCATGTCTGCTCGAAGCGGCCGGCCGCCCCGACTCTAGAGCAAATCACACT
CCAGATTGGAGGGTGGGGCAGAGCAGTGGGGAGGCAGGCGCTTCAGACACTGCAGGAGGGACCACAGGGT
CTGGGCTGGGGGAGGCCTTCACCACCCCTCCTGCCCACATCAGTGAAGGTCCCCCACTCACCTCTCCCAT
CTCATATCCATCCTGGGGGGCAGCTGGGGCCCTGAACTGGCCCCCTGGAGAGGGCCCACCCCACCATCTG
ACCACCCATGGCTGTCAGTCAGTCTGTCTCCCTCCCTCACTTTCCCAATAAATAAATCACCCAGGCCTCA
GTTCCTTCAGTATGGGGCAGAAGAACAGCTCAGGGACCCCTGCCCTTGCTCAAGGGTAGAGGGAGTTGGG
GTATCAACCCCACACCCCTCCTCCCCTT
